>Addgene plasmid #72678 | pORTMAGE-3 | addgene full sequence | sequence record 198909 | Addgene NGS Result
CAGCTGTCTCTTATACACATCTCCGCTGTGCTTTCAGTGGATTTCGGATAACAGAAAGGCCGGGAAATAC
CCAGCCTCGCTTTGTAACGGAGTAGACGAAAGTGATTGCGCCTACCCGGATATTATCGTGAGGATGCTCA
TCGCCATTTCACTCATCTTTCAGGGCTTTTATCGCCGGATGTAAATCAACAGATTGTAACAGACCACCCG
GCGGCGTTTTCACAAGTTGCGGACATAACCGTTCCACGTCCGCCAGCAGGGTTATGGCCTGTGCCATTGA
CCACTGCGCATGTTCGCTCATCAGATTTCGTGCAATCCACTGCGCAATATTGCCAGGTTCGAATACGGAC
TGCTTCGCCAGGTAGCCTATCAGTTCAGGAATCAAGATTTGTAAATTTTGTTGGCGTAAGGGTAAAGGCA
CTGCCCTGATGGTCACATGCTGTGCATCTGACTGGAAATCAATACCCAATTCCGCCAGGGCAGACTGCGC
TTTTTCTAATGCCGATTTTTCTTCGGCAGAAACTTTTAGCCGCAACGGAATCAGCAGCGGCTGGGCGCAA
ACGGGCGCTTCACCCGGCGTCAATTGTGCCTGACGCAGCCAACGTTCTGCCACTGGCAAGGATAAAAGTG
AAATGTTGCCGTCGCGCTCCAGCAACGCACAGTCGGAATGGACGATAGTCAGTACCCGACCAAAACTCTG
ACTGTTCGCCGCAAGTGCAGGTTCCTGCGGTTCCGGCGCTTTTAATTTTTGCATCGGCGCGGGCGTTTGC
AAAAGCTGGCGATACACTTCACCTTGCTGTTTCTGGTAGCCTGGCTGCGCATTCGGCCAGGGGGCAGCCG
GACGACTGCCTGATGCTGGCGCAGGAGTGTAGCGCGGAGCTACCGGCTCACGAGCTGCCGGTTCTGCAAA
GTGATTGCGCCCCGCCGCCACGCGGTTTTCCGGAATGGAACGCGGTGCAGGTTGGGGTTCATCGTCCAGC
GGTAGCGGCGTTTCCAGTTGCTGTTGTAGCACGCTCAGCACGCCCTGATAGATAAAATCATGCACCAGAC
GCGACTGATGGAAACGCACTTCGTGTTTGGCGGGGTGCACGTTGACGTCCACCTGATGTGGGTCGATCTC
CAGATACAACACAAATGCCGGTTGCTGATCGGCCCCCAGTTTGTCTTCGCAGGCCTGGCGGATCGCGTGA
TTGATCAGGCGATCGCGCATCATGCGACCGTTCACGTAGCAATACTGAATTTCTGCCAGTGCGGGCGTGG
TGTGATTTGGATCGGCCACCCAGCCGCGTAGCGTGAGATCGCCGTGTTGCCATTCAATCGCCAGCGCTTG
TTCAAGAAAAGCGGTGCCGCAAATCGCGCCTAAGCGCCGTTCTTTTTGCCCGCCTTCCGGCACTGCGCGG
TACTGACGCACAATTTTACCGTTATGCGACAGGTTGATCGTGACGTCGAAACGCGCCAGCGCAATGCGGC
GGATGATCTCATCAATGTGGTTAAATTCGGTTTTCTCGGTGCGCAGGAATTTGCGCCGCGCCGGGGTGTT
GTAGAACAGATCCAGCACCTCCAGCGTCGTCCCCACAGGATGCGCCGCCGGTTTTACCGTCACGTTCATA
TCGCGCCCTTCGGCATAGGCCTGCCAGGCTTCCTGCTGTTCTGCGGTGCGTGAAGTGAGCGTCAGGCGGG
AAACCGAACTGATACTCGCCAGCGCCTCACCGCGAAAGCCCAGGCTGATAATGGCTTCGAGATCGTCCAG
AGAGGCGATTTTACTGGTGGCATGACGAGCCAGCGCCAGCGCCAGCTCATCTTTTTTGATACCGCAGCCG
TTATCACGAATGCGGATAAGTTTCGCCCCACCGCGTTCGATATCAATATCGATACGCGTCGCACCTGCAT
CGAGGCTGTTTTTCACTAGTTCTTTGACTACCGACGCAGGTCGCTCGACCACCTCACCTGCGGCAATCTG
GTTCGCCAGTTGTGGCGGTAAGACCTGAATTGGCATTTTGTAATCCTCCTCTCTCATCGCCATTGCTCCC
CAAATACAAAACCAATTTCAGCCAGTGCCTCGTCCATTTTTTCGATGAACTCCGGCACGATCTCGTCAAA
ACTCGCCATGTACTTTTCATCCCGCTCAATCACGACATAATGCAGGCCTTCACGCTTCATACGCGGGTCA
TAGTTGGCAAAGTACCAGGCATTTTTTCGCGTCACCCACATGCTGTACTGCACCTGGGCCATGTAAGCTG
ACTTTATGGCCTCGAAACCACCGAGCCGGAACTTCATGAAATCCCGGGAGGTAAACGGGCATTTCAGTTC
AAGGCCGTTGCCGTCACTGCATAAACCATCGGGAGAGCAGGCGGTACGCATACTTTCGTCGCGATAGATG
ATCGGGGATTCAGTAACATTCACGCCGGAAGTAAATTCAAACAGGGTTCTGGCGTCGTTCTCGTACTGTT
TTCCCCAGGCCAGTGCTTTAGCGTTAACTTCCGGAGCCACACCGGTGCAAACCTCAGCAAGCAGGGTGTG
GAAGTAGGACATTTTCATGTCAGGCCACTTCTTTCCGGAGCGGGGTTTTGCTATCACGTTGTGAACTTCT
GAAGCGGTGATGACGCCGAGCCGTAATTTGTGCCACGCATCTTCCCCCTGTTCGACAGCTCTCACATCGA
TCCCGGTACGCTGCAGGATAATGTCCGGTGTCATGCTGCCACCTTCTGCTCTGCGGCTTTCTGTTTCAGG
AATCCAAGAGCTTTTACTGCTTCGGCCTGTGTCAGTTCTGACGATGCACGAATGTCGCGGCGAAATATCT
GGGAACAGAGCGGCAATAAGTCGTCATCCCATGTTTTATCCAGGGCGATCAGCAGAGTGTTAATCTCCTG
CATGGTTTCATCGTTAACCGGAGTGATGTCGCGTTCCGGCTGACGTTCTGCAGTGTATGCAGTATTTTCG
ACAATGCGCTCGGCTTCATCCTTGTCATAGATACCAGCAAATCCGAAGGCCAGACGGGCACACTGAATCA
TGGCTTTATGACGTAACATCCGTTTGGGATGCGACTGCCACGGCCCCGTGATTTCTCTGCCTTCGCGAGT
TTTGAATGGTTCGCGGCGGCATTCATCCATCCATTCGGTAACGCAGATCGGATGATTACGGTCCTTGCGG
TAAATCCGGCATGTACAGGATTCATTGTCCTGCTCAAAGTCCATGCCATCAAACTGCTGGTTTTCATTGA
TGATGCGGGACCAGCCATCAACGCCCACCACCGGAACGATGCCATTCTGCTTATCAGGAAAGGCGTAAAT
TTCTTTCGTCCACGGATTAAGGCCGTACTGGTTGGCAACGATCAGTAATGCGATGAACTGCGCATCGCTG
GCATCACCTTTAAATGCCGTCTGGCGAAGAGTGGTGATCAGTTCCTGTGGGTCGACAGAATCCATGCCGA
CACGTTCAGCCAGCTTCCCAGCCAGCGTTGCGAGTGCAGTACTCATTCGTTTTATACCTCTGAATCAATA
TCAACCTGGTGGTGAGCAATGGTTTCAACCATGTACCGGATGTGTTCTGCCATGCGCTCCTGAAACTCAA
CATCGTCATCAAACGCACGGGTAATGGATTTTTTGCTGGCCCCGTGGCGTTGCAAATGATCGATGCATAG
CGATTCAAACAGGTGCTGGGGCAGGCCTTTTTCCATGTCGTCTGCCAGTTCTGCCTCTTTCTCTTCACGG
GCGAGCTGCTGGTAGTGACGCGCCCAGCTCTGAGCCTCAAGACGATCCTGAATGTAATAAGCGTTCATGG
CTGAACTCCTGAAATAGCTGTGAAAATATCGCCCGCGAAATGCCGGGCTGATTAGTAATCCGGAATCGCA
CTTACGGCCAATGCTTCGTTTCGTATCACACACCCCAAAGCCTTCTGCTTTGAATGCTGCCCTTCTTCAG
GGCTTAATTTTTAAGAGCGTCACCTTCATGGTGGTCAGTGCGTCCTGCTGATGTGCTCAGTATCACCGCC
AGTGGTATTTATGTCAACACCGCCAGAGATAATTTATCACCGCAGATGGTTATCTGTATGTTTTTTATAT
GAATTTATTTTTTGCAGGGGGGCATTGTTTGGTAGGTGAGAGATCTGAATTGCTATGTTTAGTGAGTTGT
ATCTATTTATTTTTCAATAAATACAATTGGTTATGTGTTTTGGGGGCGATCGTGAGGCAAAGAAAACCCG
GCGCTGAGGCCGGGTTAAGAGTTGGTAGCTCTTGATCCGGCAAACAAACCACCGCTGGTAGCGGTGGTTT
TTTTGTTTGCAAGCAGCAGATTACGCGCAGAAAAAAAGGATCTCAAGAAGATCCTTTGATCTTTTCTACG
GGGTCTGACGCTCAGTGGAACGAAAACTCACGTTAAGGGATTTTGGTCATGAGATTATCAAAAAGGATCT
TCACCTAGATCCTTTTAAATTAAAAATGAAGTTTTAAATCAATCTAAAGTATATATGAGTAAACTTGGTC
TGACAGTTAGGATCCGATGAAGTTTTGACGGTATCGAACCCCAGAGTCCCGCTCAGAAGAACTCGTCAAG
AAGGCGATAGAAGGCGATGCGCTGCGAATCGGGAGCGGCGATACCGTAAAGCACGAGGAAGCGGTCAGCC
CATTCGCCGCCAAGCTCTTCAGCAATATCACGGGTAGCCAACGCTATGTCCTGATAGCGGTCCGCCACAC
CCAGCCGGCCACAGTCGATGAATCCAGAAAAGCGGCCATTTTCCACCATGATATTCGGCAAGCAGGCATC
GCCATGGGTCACGACGAGATCCTCGCCGTCGGGCATCCGCGCCTTGAGCCTGGCGAACAGTTCGGCTGGC
GCGAGCCCCTGATGCTCTTCGTCCAGATCATCCTGATCGACAAGACCGGCTTCCATCCGAGTACGTGCTC
GCTCGATGCGATGTTTCGCTTGGTGGTCGAATGGGCAGGTAGCCGGATCAAGCGTATGCAGCCGCCGCAT
TGCATCAGCCATGATGGATACTTTCTCGGCAGGAGCAAGGTGAGATGACAGGAGATCCTGCCCCGGCACT
TCGCCCAATAGCAGCCAGTCCCTTCCCGCTTCAGTGACAACGTCGAGCACAGCTGCGCAAGGAACGCCCG
TCGTGGCCAGCCACGATAGCCGCGCTGCCTCGTCTTGGAGTTCATTCAGGGCACCGGACAGGTCGGTCTT
GACAAAAAGAACCGGGCGCCCCTGCGCTGACAGCCGGAACACGGCGGCATCAGAGCAGCCGATTGTCTGT
TGTGCCCAGTCATAGCCGAATAGCCTCTCCACCCAAGCGGCCGGAGAACCTGCGTGCAATCCATCTTGTT
CAATCATGCGAAACGATCCTCATCCTGTCTCTTGATCCACTAGATTATTGAAGCATTTATCAGGGTTATT
GTCTCATGAGCGGATACATATTCGGTACCACTCTTCCTTTTTCAATATTATTGAAGCATTTATCAGGGTT
ATTGTCTCATGAGCGGATACATATTTGAATGAATTCAACCATTTACTATGTTATGTTCTGAGGGGAGTGA
AAATTCCCCTAATTCGATGAAGATTCTTGCTCAATTGTTATCAGCTATGCGCCGACCAGAACACCTTGCC
GATCAGCCAAACGTCTCTTCAGGCCACTGACTAGCGATAACTTTCCCCACAACGGAACAACTCTCATTGC
ATGGGATCATTGGGTACTGTGGGTTTAGTGGTTGTAAAAACACCTGACCGCTATCCCTGATCAGTTTCTT
GAAGGTAAACTCATCACCCCCAAGTCTGGCTATGCAGAAATCACCTGGCTCAACAGCCTGCTCAGGGTCA
ACGAGAATTAACATTCCGTCAGGAAAGCTTGGCTTGGAGCCTGTTGGTGCGGTCATGGAATTACCTTCAA
CCTCAAGCCAGAATGCAGAATCACTGGCTTTTTTGGTTGTGCTTACCCATCTCTCCGCATCACCTTTGGT
AAAGGTTCTAAGCTCAGGTGAGAACATCCCTGCCTGAACATGAGAAAAAACAGGGTACTCATACTCACTT
CTAAGTGACGGCTGCATACTAACCGCTTCATACATCTCGTAGATTTCTCTGGCGATTGAAGGGCTAAATT
CTTCAACGCTAACTTTGAGAATTTTTGTAAGCAATGCGGCGTTATAAGCATTTAATGCATTGATGCCATT
AAATAAAGCACCAACGCCTGACTGCCCCATCCCCATCTTGTCTGCGACAGATTCCTGGGATAAGCCAAGT
TCATTTTTCTTTTTTTCATAAATTGCTTTAAGGCGACGTGCGTCCTCAAGCTGCTCTTGTGTTAATGGTT
TCTTTTTTGTGCTCATACGTTAAATCTATCACCGCAAGGGATAAATATCTAACACCGTGCGTGTTGACTA
TTTTACCTCTGGCGGTGATAATGGTTGCATGTACTAAGGAGGTTGTATGGAACAACGAGATGTGTATAAG
AGACAGCTGGCCTGCCCCTCCCTTTTGGTGTCCAACCGGCTCGACGGGGGCAGCGCAAGGCGGTGCCTCC
GGCGGGCCACTCAATGCTTGAGTATACTCACTAGACTTTGCTTCGCAAAGTCGTGACCGCCTACGGCGGC
TGCGGCGCCCTACGGGCTTGCTCTCCGGGCTTCGCCCTGCGCGGTCGCTGCGCTCCCTTGCCAGCCCGTG
GATATGTGGACGATGGCCGCGAGCGGCCACCGGCTGGCTCGCTTCGCTCGGCCCGTGGACAACCCTGCTG
GACAAGCTGATGGACAGGCTGCGCCTGCCCACGAGCTTGACCACAGGGATTGCCCACCGGCTACCCAGCC
TTCGACCACATACCCACCGGCTCCAACTGCGCGGCCTGCGGCCTTGCCCCATCAATTTTTTTAATTTTCT
CTGGGGAAAAGCCTCCGGCCTGCGGCCTGCGCGCTTCGCTTGCCGGTTGGACACCAAGTGGAAGGCGGGT
CAAGGCTCGCGCAGCGACCGCGCAGCGGCTTGGCCTTGACGCGCCTGGAACGACCCAAGCCTATGCGAGT
GGGGGCAGTCGAAGGGCGAAGCCCGCCCGCCTGCCCCCCGAGCCTCACGGCGGCGAGTGCGGGGGTTCCA
AGGGGGCAGCGCCACCTTGGGCAAGGCCGAAGGCCGCGCAGTCGATCAACAAGCCCCGGAGGGGCCACTT
TTTGCCGGAGGGGGAGCCGCGCCGAAGGCGTGGGGGAACCCCGCAGGGGTGCCCTTCTTTGGGCACCAAA
GAACTAGATATAGGGCGAAATGCGAAAGACTTAAAAATCAACAACTTAAAAAAGGGGGGTACGCAACAGC
TCATTGCGGCACCCCCCGCAATAGCTCATTGCGTAGGTTAAAGAAAATCTGTAATTGACTGCCACTTTTA
CGCAACGCATAATTGTTGTCGCGCTGCCGAAAAGTTGCAGCTGATTGCGCATGGTGCCGCAACCGTGCGG
CACCCCTACCGCATGGAGATAAGCATGGCCACGCAGTCCAGAGAAATCGGCATTCAAGCCAAGAACAAGC
CCGGTCACTGGGTGCAAACGGAACGCAAAGCGCATGAGGCGTGGGCCGGGCTTATTGCGAGGAAACCCAC
GGCGGCAATGCTGCTGCATCACCTCGTGGCGCAGATGGGCCACCAGAACGCCGTGGTGGTCAGCCAGAAG
ACACTTTCCAAGCTCATCGGACGTTCTTTGCGGACGGTCCAATACGCAGTCAAGGACTTGGTGGCCGAGC
GCTGGATCTCCGTCGTGAAGCTCAACGGCCCCGGCACCGTGTCGGCCTACGTGGTCAATGACCGCGTGGC
GTGGGGCCAGCCCCGCGACCAGTTGCGCCTGTCGGTGTTCAGTGCCGCCGTGGTGGTTGATCACGACGAC
CAGGACGAATCGCTGTTGGGGCATGGCGACCTGCGCCGCATCCCGACCCTGTATCCGGGCGAGCAGCAAC
TACCGACCGGCCCCGGCGAGGAGCCGCCCAGCCAGCCCGGCATTCCGGGCATGGAACCAGACCTGCCAGC
CTTGACCGAAACGGAGGAATGGGAACGGCGCGGGCAGCAGCGCCTGCCGATGCCCGATGAGCCGTGTTTT
CTGGACGATGGCGAGCCGTTGGAGCCGCCGACACGGGTCACGCTGCCGCGCCGGTAGCACTTGGGTTGCG
CAGCAACCCGTAAGTGCGCTGTTCCAGACTATCGGCTGTACCGCCTCG
Features (pLannotate 1.2.2; 15 found; start..end, strand, type, name):
      4..22      +  misc_feature   Tn5 ME: hyperactive mosaic end for Tn5 transposase recognition (Reznikoff et al., 2004)
     23..137     -  terminator     λ tL3 terminator (fragment): transcription terminator tL3 from phage λ
    152..1996    -  CDS            mutL: MUTL_ECOLI - Experimental evidence at protein level: Swiss-Prot protein existence level 1. This protein is involved in the repair of mismatches in DNA. It is required for dam-dependent methyl-directed DNA mismatch repair. May act as a 'molecular matchmaker', a protein that promotes the formation of a stable complex between two or more DNA-binding proteins in an ATP-dependent manner without itself being part of the final effector complex. The ATPase activity of MutL is stimulated by DNA. From Escherichia coli (strain K12).
   2014..2694    -  CDS            Exo: 5' to 3' double-stranded DNA exonuclease in the λ Red system; exo; creates 3' single-stranded DNA tails
   2691..3476    -  CDS            Beta: single-stranded DNA binding recombinase in the λ Red system; bet; mediates pairing of a single-stranded DNA with a complementary target
   3482..3835    -  CDS            Gam (fragment): inhibitor of the host RecBCD nuclease in the λ Red system; gam; protects the double-stranded DNA substrate for recombination
   3953..3984    -  promoter       PLtetO-1 promoter (fragment): modified phage lambda PL promoter with tet operator sites (Lutz and Bujard, 1997)
   4217..4316    -  rep_origin     ori (fragment): high-copy-number ColE1/pMB1/pBR322/pUC origin of replication
   4536..5327    -  CDS            neo: KKA2_KLEPN - Also known as kan, nptII. Experimental evidence at protein level: Swiss-Prot protein existence level 1. Resistance to kanamycin, neomycin, paromomycin, ribostamycin, butirosin and gentamicin B. From Klebsiella pneumoniae.
   5364..5410    -  promoter       AmpR promoter (fragment): bla
   5420..5491    -  promoter       AmpR promoter: bla
   5603..6316    -  CDS            λ repressor (ts): temperature-sensitive variant of the phage λ repressor; cIts; thermosensitivity is conferred by the A67T mutation
   6428..6446    -  misc_feature   Tn5 ME: hyperactive mosaic end for Tn5 transposase recognition (Reznikoff et al., 2004)
   6673..7444    +  rep_origin     pBBR1 oriV: replication origin of the broad-host-range plasmid pBBR1 from Bordetella bronchiseptica; requires the pBBR1 Rep protein for replication
   7445..8107    +  CDS            pBBR1 Rep: replication protein for the broad-host-range plasmid pBBR1 from Bordetella bronchiseptica
