[The description below was written by a language model from this plasmid's Addgene catalogue record and pLannotate feature annotations shown in this document.]
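Description:
pORTMAGE-3 is a bacterial expression plasmid built on the pSIM8 backbone and designed for multiplex automated genome engineering (MAGE) by oligonucleotide recombineering. The feature table shows that it replicates from the broad-host-range pBBR1 oriV with its cognate Rep protein, which fits the aim of making the method portable across bacterial species. Only a short ColE1-type origin fragment is annotated elsewhere. Selection is by kanamycin, through a neo (nptII) gene preceded by bla promoter sequences. The catalogue lists the plasmid as high copy and about 8.1 kb, close to the 8,168 nt sequenced record.

The payload is a single leftward operon carrying the λ Red genes gam (annotated as a fragment), bet and exo. These are followed by the E. coli mutL coding sequence bearing the E32K substitution, and the operon ends at a λ tL3 terminator fragment. Upstream, the annotation tool reports a fragment matching the PL-derived PLtetO-1 promoter. This most likely reflects a λ PL-type promoter, consistent with the recorded control by the temperature-sensitive cI857 repressor, which is encoded on the same plasmid. At low temperature the repressor keeps the operon silent, and a brief heat shift inactivates it, giving a pulse of both the recombinases and MutL E32K.

Beta anneals synthetic single-stranded oligonucleotides at the replication fork, while the dominant-negative MutL transiently disables methyl-directed mismatch repair so that the introduced mismatches are retained. Because repair is suppressed only during the induction window, no permanently mismatch-repair-deficient host is needed and background mutations are limited. This supports efficient, high-precision allelic replacement. Two Tn5 mosaic-end sequences are also annotated flanking the region that contains the operon, the marker and the repressor gene; the record does not explain their role.
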