Addgene plasmid #72678: pORTMAGE-3
Purpose: Expresses Lambda Red recombinases and a dominant negative MutL allele all controlled by temperature sensitve cI857 repressor for high precision and efficiency MAGE experiments. Kan resistance marker.
Depositing lab: Csaba Pál. Depositing organization: HUN-REN Biological Research Centre Szeged (HUN-REN Szegedi Biológiai Kutatóközpont). Publication: A highly precise and portable genome engineering method allows comparison of mutational effects across bacterial species. Nyerges A, Csorgo B, Nagy I, Balint B, Bihari P, Lazar V, Apjok G, Umenhoffer K, Bogos B, Posfai G, Pal C. Proc Natl Acad Sci U S A. 2016 Feb 16. pii: 201520040. 10.1073/pnas.1520040113 PubMed 26884157.
Backbone
  Vector backbone: pSIM8
  Backbone manufacturer: Datta S. et al. (Gene 379 (2006) 109-115)
  Backbone size w/o insert (bp): 6248
  Total vector size (bp): 8096
  Modifications to backbone: MutL E32K allele cloned into vector
  Vector type: Bacterial Expression
Growth in bacteria
  Bacterial resistance: Kanamycin, 50 μg/mL
  Growth temperature: 30°C
  Growth strain: DH5alpha
  Growth instructions: Induction of expression of Lambda recombinases and MutL E32K allele at 42°C for 15 minutes, otherwise grow at 30°C
  Copy number: High Copy
Gene/Insert
  Gene/Insert name: mutL E32K
  Species: Escherichia coli
  Insert size (bp): 1848
  Mutation: E32K mutation conferring dominant mutator phenotype
  Tag / fusion protein: none (N terminal on insert)
Terms and licenses: Academic/Nonprofit Terms; Industry Terms: Not Available to Industry
Depositor comments: Please visit the depositor's website: http://group.szbk.u-szeged.hu/sysbiol/pal-csaba-lab-resources.html for additional resource information.
How to cite: pORTMAGE-3 was a gift from Csaba Pál (Addgene plasmid # 72678 ; http://n2t.net/addgene:72678 ; RRID:Addgene_72678)
