>Addgene plasmid #72678 | pORTMAGE-3 | addgene partial sequence | sequence record 136489 | bMutL-F 5'-aggtcttaccgccacaactg-3'
GAGCGACCTGCGTCGGTAGTCAAAGAACTAGTGAAAAACAGCCTCGATGCAGGTGCGACGCGTATCGATA
TTGATATCGAACGCGGTGGGGCGAAACTTATCCGCATTCGTGATAACGGCTGCGGTATCAAAAAAGATGA
GCTGGCGCTGGCGCTGGCTCGTCATGCCACCAGTAAAATCGCCTCTCTGGACGATCTCGAAGCCATTATC
AGCCTGGGCTTTCGCGGTGAGGCGCTGGCGAGTATCAGTTCGGTTTCCCGCCTGACGCTCACTTCACGCA
CCGCAGAACAGCAGGAAGCCTGGCAGGCCTATGCCGAAGGGCGCGATATGAACGTGACGGTAAAACCGGC
GGCGCATCCTGTGGGGACGACGCTGGAGGTGCTGGATCTGTTCTACAACACCCCGGCGCGGCGCAAATTC
CTGCGCACCGAGAAAACCGAATTTAACCACATTGATGAGATCATCCGCCGCATTGCGCTGGCGCGTTTCG
ACGTCACGATCAACCTGTCGCATAACGGTAAAATTGTGCGTCAGTACCGCGCAGTGCCGGAAGGCGGGCA
AAAAGAACGGCGCTTAGGCGCGATTTGCGGCACCGCTTTTCTTGAACAAGCGCTGGCGATTGAATGGCAA
CACGGCGATCTCACGCTACGCGGCTGGGTGGCCGATCCAAATCACACCACGCCCGCACTGGCAGAAATTC
AGTATTGCTACGTGAACGGTCGCATGATGCGCGATCGCCTGATCAATCACGCGATCCGCCAGGCCTGCGA
AGACAAACTGGGGGCCGATCAGCAACCGGCATTTGTGTTGTATCTGGAGATCGACCCACATCAGGTGGAC
GTCAACGTGCACCCCGCCAAACACGAAGTGCGTTTCCATCAGTCGCGTCTGGTGCATGATT
