>Addgene plasmid #72678 | pORTMAGE-3 | addgene partial sequence | sequence record 136490 | cI857-F 5'-ttgtctgcgacagattcctg-3'
ATTGCTTTAAGGCGACGTGCGTCCTCAAGCTGCTCTTGTGTTAATGGTTTCTTTTTTGTGCTCATACGTT
AAATCTATCACCGCAAGGGATAAATATCTAACACCGTGCGTGTTGACTATTTTACCTCTGGCGGTGATAA
TGGTTGCATGTACTAAGGAGGTTGTATGGAACAACGAGATGTGTATAAGAGACAGCTGGCCTGCCCCTCC
CTTTTGGTGTCCAACCGGCTCGACGGGGGCAGCGCAAGGCGGTGCCTCCGGCGGGCCACTCAATGCTTGA
GTATACTCACTAGACTTTGCTTCGCAAAGTCGTGACCGCCTACGGCGGCTGCGGCGCCCTACGGGCTTGC
TCTCCGGGCTTCGCCCTGCGCGGTCGCTGCGCTCCCTTGCCAGCCCGTGGATATGTGGACGATGGCCGCG
AGCGGCCACCGGCTGGCTCGCTTCGCTCGGCCCGTGGACAACCCTGCTGGACAAGCTGATGGACAGGCTG
CGCCTGCCCACGAGCTTGACCACAGGGATTGCCCACCGGCTACCCAGCCTTCGACCACATACCCACCGGC
TCCAACTGCGCGGCCTGCGGCCTTGCCCCATCAATTTTTTTAA
